Addgene plasmid #200921: pMDC123-DMS3-ZF
Purpose: Express DMS3-ZF108 in Arabidopsis target FWA gene
Depositing lab: Steven Jacobsen. Depositing organization: University of California, Los Angeles (UCLA). Publication: A gene silencing screen uncovers diverse tools for targeted gene repression in Arabidopsis. Wang M, Zhong Z, Gallego-Bartolome J, Li Z, Feng S, Kuo HY, Kan RL, Lam H, Richey JC, Tang L, Zhou J, Liu M, Jami-Alahmadi Y, Wohlschlegel J, Jacobsen SE. Nat Plants. 2023 Mar 6. doi: 10.1038/s41477-023-01362-8. PubMed 36879017.
Backbone
  Vector backbone: pMDC123
  Vector type: Plant Expression
  Selectable markers: Basta
Growth in bacteria
  Bacterial resistance: Spectinomycin, 50 μg/mL
  Growth temperature: 37°C
  Growth strain: DH5alpha
  Copy number: High Copy
Gene/Insert
  Gene/Insert name: DMS3
  Species: A. thaliana (mustard weed)
  Entrez Gene: DMS3 (a.k.a. DEFECTIVE IN MERISTEM SILENCING 3, DMS3)
Terms and licenses: Academic/Nonprofit Terms; Industry Terms: Not Available to Industry
How to cite: pMDC123-DMS3-ZF was a gift from Steven Jacobsen (Addgene plasmid # 200921 ; http://n2t.net/addgene:200921 ; RRID:Addgene_200921)
