[The description below was written by a language model from this plasmid's Addgene catalogue record and pLannotate feature annotations shown in this document.]
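Description:
pMDC123-DMS3-ZF is a plant expression binary vector built on the pMDC123 backbone, designed for T-DNA transfer into Arabidopsis. The backbone carries a high-copy ColE1/pUC-type origin with the pBR322 bom region for propagation in E. coli, and the pVS1 oriV, RepA and StaA functions that support replication and stable maintenance in Agrobacterium. The catalogue lists spectinomycin as the bacterial selection, consistent with the annotated aadA (SmR) gene. The feature table also detects a KanR (aphA-3) coding sequence outside the left border, although kanamycin is not listed as a selection.

Between the nopaline-type right and left T-DNA borders sit two units. The payload is a fusion in which zinc-finger-like coding segments (annotated only as short homology fragments) and a 3xFLAG fragment lie upstream of the Arabidopsis DMS3 coding sequence, which is flanked by Gateway attB1 and attB2 sites and followed by the octopine synthase terminator. According to the record, the zinc-finger module is ZF108, which targets the FWA gene. DMS3 is a component of the DDR complex that helps assemble RNA polymerase V during RNA-directed DNA methylation, so tethering it to FWA tests whether it can trigger targeted silencing. No promoter for the fusion is annotated: about 2 kb upstream of the zinc-finger region is unannotated, and the record does not state what drives expression. The second unit is an enhanced CaMV 35S promoter driving bar with the CaMV poly(A) signal, providing Basta (phosphinothricin) selection of transformed plants. The plasmid comes from a screen for tools for targeted gene repression in Arabidopsis.
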