Features (pLannotate 1.2.2; 31 found; start..end, strand, type, name):
      1..589     +  rep_origin     ori: high-copy-number ColE1/pMB1/pBR322/pUC origin of replication
    775..915     -  misc_feature   bom: basis of mobility region from pBR322
   1017..1056    -  CDS            rop (fragment): Rop protein, which maintains plasmids at low copy number; rop
   1077..1868    -  CDS            SmR: aminoglycoside adenylyltransferase (Murphy, 1985); aadA; confers resistance to spectinomycin and streptomycin
   1875..1931    -  CDS            GmR (fragment): gentamycin acetyltransferase; aacC1; confers resistance to gentamycin
   2017..2088    +  CDS            int (fragment): INT2_ECOLX - Protein inferred from homology: Swiss-Prot protein existence level 3. Putative integrase believed to be involved in the insertion of antibiotic resistance genes into plasmids and transposons. From Escherichia coli.
   2276..2470    -  rep_origin     pVS1 oriV: origin of replication for the Pseudomonas plasmid pVS1 (Heeb et al., 2000)
   2536..3609    -  CDS            pVS1 RepA: replication protein from the Pseudomonas plasmid pVS1 (Heeb et al., 2000)
   4038..4667    -  CDS            pVS1 StaA: stability protein from the Pseudomonas plasmid pVS1 (Heeb et al., 2000)
   5227..5628    -  CDS            Y4CG_SINFN (fragment): Protein inferred from homology: Swiss-Prot protein existence level 3. From Sinorhizobium fredii (strain NBRC 101917 / NGR234).
   5968..5992    -  misc_feature   RB T-DNA repeat: right border repeat from nopaline C58 T-DNA
   6058..6212    -  CDS            lacZα (fragment): LacZα fragment of β-galactosidase; lacZ fragment
   6215..6260    -  misc_feature   MCS (fragment): pUC18/19 multiple cloning site
   8411..8494    +  CDS            ZNF22 (fragment): ZNF22_HUMAN - Also known as KOX15, KROX26. Experimental evidence at protein level: Swiss-Prot protein existence level 1. Binds DNA through the consensus sequence 5'-CAATG-3'. May be involved in transcriptional regulation and may play a role in tooth formation (By similarity). From Homo sapiens (Human).
   8559..8582    +  CDS            CCR5TC (fragment): zinc-finger domain from the CCR5-224 (+) zinc-finger nuclease that recognizes the left half-site target sequence in the human CCR5 gene (Perez et al., 2008; Gross et al., 2013)
   8727..8750    +  CDS            CCR5TC (fragment): zinc-finger domain from the CCR5-224 (+) zinc-finger nuclease that recognizes the left half-site target sequence in the human CCR5 gene (Perez et al., 2008; Gross et al., 2013)
   8913..8934    +  CDS            3xFLAG (fragment): three tandem FLAG® epitope tags
   9027..9047    +  protein_bind   attB1: mutant version of attB; core recombination site for the Gateway® BP reaction BP Clonase™
   9080..10339   +  CDS            DMS3: DMS3_ARATH - Also known as IDN1. Experimental evidence at protein level: Swiss-Prot protein existence level 1. Component of the RNA-directed DNA methylation (RdDM) machinery, probably by facilitating an RNAi-mediated epigenetic modification involving secondary siRNAs and spreading of DNA methylation, thus leading to gene silencing. Involved in the assembly of RNA polymerase V (Pol V) transcription initiation or elongation complexes at the chromatin, as a component of the DDR complex. Required for de novo DNA methylation. From Arabidopsis thaliana (Mouse-ear cress).
  10356..10376   -  protein_bind   attB2: mutant version of attB; core recombination site for the Gateway® BP reaction BP Clonase™
  10395..10430   -  misc_feature   MCS (fragment): pBluescript multiple cloning site
  10481..11168   +  terminator     OCS terminator: octopine synthase terminator
  11211..11233   -  protein_bind   lac operator (fragment): The lac repressor binds to the lac operator to inhibit transcription in E. coli. This inhibition can be relieved by adding lactose or isopropyl-β-D-thiogalactopyranoside (IPTG). lac repressor encoded by lacI
  11237..11267   -  promoter       lac promoter: promoter for the E. coli lac operon
  11282..11303   -  protein_bind   CAP binding site: CAP binding activates transcription in the presence of cAMP. E. coli catabolite activator protein
  11316..11404   -  CDS            lacI (fragment): lac repressor; lacI; The lac repressor binds to the lac operator to inhibit transcription in E. coli. This inhibition can be relieved by adding lactose or isopropyl-β-D-thiogalactopyranoside (IPTG).
  11494..12170   +  promoter       CaMV 35S promoter (enhanced): cauliflower mosaic virus 35S promoter with a duplicated enhancer region
  12215..12763   +  CDS            bar: PAT_STRHY - Experimental evidence at protein level: Swiss-Prot protein existence level 1. Inactivates phosphinothricin (PPT) by transfer of an acetyl group from acetyl CoA. Can also acetylate demethylphosphinothricin but not PTT or glutamate. This enzyme is an effector of phosphinothricin tripeptide (PTT or bialaphos) resistance. From Streptomyces hygroscopicus. Introduced by genetic manipulation and expressed in glufosinate-tolerant maize by Dekalb Genetics.
  12773..12947   +  polyA_signal   CaMV poly(A) signal: cauliflower mosaic virus polyadenylation signal
  13025..13049   -  misc_feature   LB T-DNA repeat: left border repeat from nopaline C58 T-DNA
  13474..14268   +  CDS            KanR: aminoglycoside phosphotransferase; aphA-3; confers resistance to kanamycin
>Addgene plasmid #200921 | pMDC123-DMS3-ZF | addgene full sequence | sequence record 401486 | Addgene NGS Result
TTGAGATCCTTTTTTTCTGCGCGTAATCTGCTGCTTGCAAACAAAAAAACCACCGCTACCAGCGGTGGTT
TGTTTGCCGGATCAAGAGCTACCAACTCTTTTTCCGAAGGTAACTGGCTTCAGCAGAGCGCAGATACCAA
ATACTGTCCTTCTAGTGTAGCCGTAGTTAGGCCACCACTTCAAGAACTCTGTAGCACCGCCTACATACCT
CGCTCTGCTAATCCTGTTACCAGTGGCTGCTGCCAGTGGCGATAAGTCGTGTCTTACCGGGTTGGACTCA
AGACGATAGTTACCGGATAAGGCGCAGCGGTCGGGCTGAACGGGGGGTTCGTGCACACAGCCCAGCTTGG
AGCGAACGACCTACACCGAACTGAGATACCTACAGCGTGAGCTATGAGAAAGCGCCACGCTTCCCGAAGG
GAGAAAGGCGGACAGGTATCCGGTAAGCGGCAGGGTCGGAACAGGAGAGCGCACGAGGGAGCTTCCAGGG
GGAAACGCCTGGTATCTTTATAGTCCTGTCGGGTTTCGCCACCTCTGACTTGAGCGTCGATTTTTGTGAT
GCTCGTCAGGGGGGCGGAGCCTATGGAAAAACGCCAGCAACGCGGCCTTTTTACGGTTCCTGGCCTTTTG
CTGGCCTTTTGCTCACATGTTCTTTCCTGCGTTATCCCCTGATTCTGTGGATAACCGTATTACCGCCTTT
GAGTGAGCTGATACCGCTCGCCGCAGCCGAACGACCGAGCGCAGCGAGTCAGTGAGCGAGGAAGCGGAAG
AGCGCCTGATGCGGTATTTTCTCCTTACGCATCTGTGCGGTATTTCACACCGCATATGGTGCACTCTCAG
TACAATCTGCTCTGATGCCGCATAGTTAAGCCAGTATACACTCCGCTATCGCTACGTGACTGGGTCATGG
CTGCGCCCCGACACCCGCCAACACCCGCTGACGCGCCCTGACGGGCTTGTCTGCTCCCGGCATCCGCTTA
CAGACAAGCTGTGACCGTCTCCGGGAGCTGCATGTGTCAGAGGTTTTCACCGTCATCACCGAAACGCGCG
AGGCAGGGTGCCTTGATGTGGGCGCCTTATTTGCCGACTACCTTGGTGATCTCGCCTTTCACGTAGTGGA
CAAATTCTTCCAACTGATCTGCGCGCGAGGCCAAGCGATCTTCTTCTTGTCCAAGATAAGCCTGTCTAGC
TTCAAGTATGACGGGCTGATACTGGGCCGGCAGGCGCTCCATTGCCCAGTCGGCAGCGACATCCTTCGGC
GCGATTTTGCCGGTTACTGCGCTGTACCAAATGCGGGACAACGTAAGCACTACATTTCGCTCATCGCCAG
CCCAGTCGGGCGGCGAGTTCCATAGCGTTAAGGTTTCATTTAGCGCCTCAAATAGATCCTGTTCAGGAAC
CGGATCAAAGAGTTCCTCCGCCGCTGGACCTACCAAGGCAACGCTATGTTCTCTTGCTTTTGTCAGCAAG
ATAGCCAGATCAATGTCGATCGTGGCTGGCTCGAAGATACCTGCAAGAATGTCATTGCGCTGCCATTCTC
CAAATTGCAGTTCGCGCTTAGCTGGATAACGCCACGGAATGATGTCGTCGTGCACAACAATGGTGACTTC
TACAGCGCGGAGAATCTCGCTCTCTCCAGGGGAAGCCGAAGTTTCCAAAAGGTCGTTGATCAAAGCTCGC
CGCGTTGTTTCATCAAGCCTTACGGTCACCGTAACCAGCAAATCAATATCACTGTGTGGCTTCAGGCCGC
CATCCACTGCGGAGCCGTACAAATGTACGGCCAGCAACGTCGGTTCGAGATGGCGCTCGATGACGCCAAC
TACCTCTGATAGTTGAGTCGATACTTCGGCGATCACCGCTTCCCTCATAATGTTTAACTTTGTTTTAGGG
CGACTGCCCTGCTGCGTAACATCGTTGCTGCTCCATAACATCAAACATCGACCCACGGCGTAACGCGCTT
GCTGCTTGGATGCCCGAGGCATAGACTGTACCCCAAAAAAACAGTCATAACAAGCCATGAAAACCGCCAC
TGCGCCGTTACCACCGCTGCGTTCGGTCAAGGTTCTGGACCAGTTGCGTGAGCGCATGGCGCCGGCGGTC
GAGTGGCGACGGCGCGGCTTGTCCGCGCCCTGGTAGATTGCCTGGCCGTAGGCCAGCCATTTTTGAGCGG
CCAGCGGCCGCGATAGGCCGACGCGAAGCGGCGGGGCGTAGGGAGCGCAGCGACCGAAGGGTAGGCGCTT
TTTGCAGCTCTTCGGCTGTGCGCTGGCCAGACAGTTATGCACAGGCCAGGCGGGTTTTAAGAGTTTTAAT
AAGTTTTAAAGAGTTTTAGGCGGAAAAATCGCCTTTTTTCTCTTTTATATCAGTCACTTACATGTGTGAC
CGGTTCCCAATGTACGGCTTTGGGTTCCCAATGTACGGGTTCCGGTTCCCAATGTACGGCTTTGGGTTCC
CAATGTACGTGCTATCCACAGGAAAGAGACCTTTTCGACCTTTTTCCCCTGCTAGGGCAATTTGCCCTAG
CATCTGCTCCGTACATTAGGAACCGGCGGATGCTTCGCCCTCGATCAGGTTGCGGTAGCGCATGACTAGG
ATCGGGCCAGCCTGCCCCGCCTCCTCCTTCAAATCGTACTCCGGCAGGTCATTTGACCCGATCAGCTTGC
GCACGGTGAAACAGAACTTCTTGAACTCTCCGGCGCTGCCACTGCGTTCGTAGATCGTCTTGAACAACCA
TCTGGCTTCTGCCTTGCCTGCGGCGCGGCGTGCCAGGCGGTAGAGAAAACGGCCGATGCCGGGATCGATC
AAAAAGTAATCGGGGTGAACCGTCAGCACGTCCGGGTTCTTGCCTTCTGTGATCTCGCGGTACATCCAAT
CAGCTAGCTCGATCTCGATGTACTCCGGCCGCCCGGTTTCGCTCTTTACGATCTTGTAGCGGCTAATCAA
GGCTTCACCCTCGGATACCGTCACCAGGCGGCCGTTCTTGGCCTTCTTCGTACGCTGCATGGCAACGTGC
GTGGTGTTTAACCGAATGCAGGTTTCTACCAGGTCGTCTTTCTGCTTTCCGCCATCGGCTCGCCGGCAGA
ACTTGAGTACGTCCGCAACGTGTGGACGGAACACGCGGCCGGGCTTGTCTCCCTTCCCTTCCCGGTATCG
GTTCATGGATTCGGTTAGATGGGAAACCGCCATCAGTACCAGGTCGTAATCCCACACACTGGCCATGCCG
GCCGGCCCTGCGGAAACCTCTACGTGCCCGTCTGGAAGCTCGTAGCGGATCACCTCGCCAGCTCGTCGGT
CACGCTTCGACAGACGGAAAACGGCCACGTCCATGATGCTGCGACTATCGCGGGTGCCCACGTCATAGAG
CATCGGAACGAAAAAATCTGGTTGCTCGTCGCCCTTGGGCGGCTTCCTAATCGACGGCGCACCGGCTGCC
GGCGGTTGCCGGGATTCTTTGCGGATTCGATCAGCGGCCGCTTGCCACGATTCACCGGGGCGTGCTTCTG
CCTCGATGCGTTGCCGCTGGGCGGCCTGCGCGGCCTTCAACTTCTCCACCAGGTCATCACCCAGCGCCGC
GCCGATTTGTACCGGGCCGGATGGTTTGCGACCGCTCACGCCGATTCCTCGGGCTTGGGGGTTCCAGTGC
CATTGCAGGGCCGGCAGGCAACCCAGCCGCTTACGCCTGGCCAACCGCCCGTTCCTCCACACATGGGGCA
TTCCACGGCGTCGGTGCCTGGTTGTTCTTGATTTTCCATGCCGCCTCCTTTAGCCGCTAAAATTCATCTA
CTCATTTATTCATTTGCTCATTTACTCTGGTAGCTGCGCGATGTATTCAGATAGCAGCTCGGTAATGGTC
TTGCCTTGGCGTACCGCGTACATCTTCAGCTTGGTGTGATCCTCCGCCGGCAACTGAAAGTTGACCCGCT
TCATGGCTGGCGTGTCTGCCAGGCTGGCCAACGTTGCAGCCTTGCTGCTGCGTGCGCTCGGACGGCCGGC
ACTTAGCGTGTTTGTGCTTTTGCTCATTTTCTCTTTACCTCATTAACTCAAATGAGTTTTGATTTAATTT
CAGCGGCCAGCGCCTGGACCTCGCGGGCAGCGTCGCCCTCGGGTTCTGATTCAAGAACGGTTGTGCCGGC
GGCGGCAGTGCCTGGGTAGCTCACGCGCTGCGTGATACGGGACTCAAGAATGGGCAGCTCGTACCCGGCC
AGCGCCTCGGCAACCTCACCGCCGATGCGCGTGCCTTTGATCGCCCGCGACACGACAAAGGCCGCTTGTA
GCCTTCCATCCGTGACCTCAATGCGCTGCTTAACCAGCTCCACCAGGTCGGCGGTGGCCCATATGTCGTA
AGGGCTTGGCTGCACCGGAATCAGCACGAAGTCGGCTGCCTTGATCGCGGACACAGCCAAGTCCGCCGCC
TGGGGCGCTCCGTCGATCACTACGAAGTCGCGCCGGCCGATGGCCTTCACGTCGCGGTCAATCGTCGGGC
GGTCGATGCCGACAACGGTTAGCGGTTGATCTTCCCGCACGGCCGCCCAATCGCGGGCACTGCCCTGGGG
ATCGGAATCGACTAACAGAACATCGGCCCCGGCGAGTTGCAGGGCGCGGGCTAGATGGGTTGCGATGGTC
GTCTTGCCTGACCCGCCTTTCTGGTTAAGTACAGCGATAACCTTCATGCGTTCCCCTTGCGTATTTGTTT
ATTTACTCATCGCATCATATACGCAGCGACCGCATGACGCAAGCTGTTTTACTCAAATACACATCACCTT
TTTAGACGGCGGCGCTCGGTTTCTTCAGCGGCCAAGCTGGCCGGCCAGGCCGCCAGCTTGGCATCAGACA
AACCGGCCAGGATTTCATGCAGCCGCACGGTTGAGACGTGCGCGGGCGGCTCGAACACGTACCCGGCCGC
GATCATCTCCGCCTCGATCTCTTCGGTAATGAAAAACGGTTCGTCCTGGCCGTCCTGGTGCGGTTTCATG
CTTGTTCCTCTTGGCGTTCATTCTCGGCGGCCGCCAGGGCGTCGGCCTCGGTCAATGCGTCCTCACGGAA
GGCACCGCGCCGCCTGGCCTCGGTGGGCGTCACTTCCTCGCTGCGCTCAAGTGCGCGGTACAGGGTCGAG
CGATGCACGCCAAGCAGTGCAGCCGCCTCTTTCACGGTGCGGCCTTCCTGGTCGATCAGCTCGCGGGCGT
GCGCGATCTGTGCCGGGGTGAGGGTAGGGCGGGGGCCAAACTTCACGCCTCGGGCCTTGGCGGCCTCGCG
CCCGCTCCGGGTGCGGTCGATGATTAGGGAACGCTCGAACTCGGCAATGCCGGCGAACACGGTCAACACC
ATGCGGCCGGCCGGCGTGGTGGTGTCGGCCCACGGCTCTGCCAGGCTACGCAGGCCCGCGCCGGCCTCCT
GGATGCGCTCGGCAATGTCCAGTAGGTCGCGGGTGCTGCGGGCCAGGCGGTCTAGCCTGGTCACTGTCAC
AACGTCGCCAGGGCGTAGGTGGTCAAGCATCCTGGCCAGCTCCGGGCGGTCGCGCCTGGTGCCGGTGATC
TTCTCGGAAAACAGCTTGGTGCAGCCGGCCGCGTGCAGTTCGGCCCGTTGGTTGGTCAAGTCCTGGTCGT
CGGTGCTGACGCGGGCATAGCCCAGCAGGCCAGCGGCGGCGCTCTTGTTCATGGCGTAATGTCTCCGGTT
CTAGTCGCAAGTATTCTACTTTATGCGACTAAAACACGCGACAAGAAAACGCCAGGAAAAGGGCAGGGCG
GCAGCCTGTCGCGTAACTTAGGACTTGTGCGACATGTCGTTTTCAGAAGACGGCTGCACTGAACGTCAGA
AGCCGACTGCACTATAGCAGCGGAGGGGTTGGATCAAAGTACTTTGATCCCGAGGGGAACCCTGTGGTTG
GCATGCACATACAAATGGACGAACGGATAAACCTTTTCACGCCCTTTTAAATATCCGATTATTCTAATAA
ACGCTCTTTTCTCTTAGGTTTACCCGCCAATATATCCTGTCAAACACTGATAGTTTAAACTGAAGGCGGG
AAACGACAATCTGATCCAAGCTCAAGCTGCTCTAGCATTCGCCATTCAGGCTGCGCAACTGTTGGGAAGG
GCGATCGGTGCGGGCCTCTTCGCTATTACGCCAGCTGGCGAAAGGGGGATGTGCTGCAAGGCGATTAAGT
TGGGTAACGCCAGGGTTTTCCCAGTCACGACGTTGTAAAACGACGGCCAGTGCCAAGCTTGCATGCCTGC
AGGTCGACTCTAGAGGATCCCCGGGTACCGGGCCCCCCCTCGAGGCGCGCCACGCGTAGTCTAGCTCAAC
AGAGCTTTTAACCCAAATTGGTACAATAGAATACAACTTTAGATCATAATTCTCAAAAGAAAGAGATTCC
TTAGCTATTCTATCTGCCACTCCATTTCCTTCTCGGCTTGTATGCACAAGCATAAAATCCTCAAACTTGC
TAAGTAGATACTTTATGTCTTGGATAATTGGATTGAGACTTGACAAGCATAACTTTCATGTAACCAAAGA
CACAAGTTGCTGAGAATCCACCTCAAAAATGATCTTCCTATAATTGAATCGGGATAATGACAGCACAGCC
CATCTAAGAGCCTCCACTTCTACTTCCAGCACGCTTCTTACTTTTACCACAGCTCTTGCACCTAACCATA
ACACCTTCCCTGTATGATCGCGAAGCACCCACCCTAAGCCACATTTTAATCCTTCTGTTGGCCATGCCCC
ATCAAAGTTGCACTTAACCCAAGATTGTGGTGGAGCTTCCCATGTTTCTCGTCTGTCCCGACGGTGTTGT
GGTTGGTGCTTTCCTTACATTCTGAGCCTCTTTCCTTCTAATCCACTCATCTGCATCTTCTTGTGTCCTT
ACTAATACCTCATTGGTTCCAAATTCCCTCCCTTTAAGCACCAGCTCGTTTCTGTTCTTCCACAGCCTCC
CAAGTATCCAAGGGACTAAAGCCTCCACATTCTTCAGATCAGGATATTCTTGTTTAAGATGTTGAACTCT
ATGGAGGTTTGTATGAACTGATGATCTAGGACCGGATAAGTTCCCTTCTTCATAGCGAACTTATTCAAAG
AATGTTTTGTGTATCATTCTTGTTACATTGTTATTAATGAAAAAATATTATTGGTCATTGGACTGAACAC
GAGTGTTAAATATGGACCAGGCCCCAAATAAGATCCATTGATATATGAATTAAATAACAAGAATAAATCG
AGTCACCAAACCACTTGCCTTTTTTAACGAGACTTGTTCACCAACTTGATACAAAAGTCATTATCCTATG
CAAATCAATAATCATACAAAAATATCCAATAACACTAAAAAATTAAAAGAAATGGATAATTTCACAATAT
GTTATACGATAAAGAAGTTACTTTTCCAAGAAATTCACTGATTTTATAAGCCCACTTGCATTAGATAAAT
GGCAAAAAAAAACAAAAAGGAAAAGAAATAAAGCACGAAGAATTCTAGAAAATACGAAATACGCTTCAAT
GCAGTGGGACCCACGGTTCAATTATTGCCAATTTTCAGCTCCACCGTATATTTAAAAAATAAAACGATAA
TGCTAAAAAAATATAAATCGTAACGATCGTTAAATCTCAACGGCTGGATCTTATGACGACCGTTAGAAAT
TGTGGTTGTCGACGAGTCAGTAATAAACGGCGTCAAAGTGGTTGCAGCCGGCACACACGAGTCGTGTTTA
TCAACTCAAAGCACAAATACTTTTCCTCAACCTAAAAATAAGGCAATTAGCCAAAAACAACTTTGCGTGT
AAACAACGCTCAATACACGTGTCATTTTATTATTAGCTATTGCTTCACCGCCTTAGCTTTCTCGTGACCT
AGTCGTCCTCGTCTTTTCTTCTTCTTCTTCTATAAAACAATACCCAAAGAGCTCTTCTTCTTCACAATTC
AGATTTCAATTTCTCAAAATCTTAAAAACTTTCTCTCAATTCTCTCTACCGTGATCAAGGTAAATTTCTG
TGTTCCTTATTCTCTCAAAATCTTCGATTTTGTTTTCGTTCGATCCCAATTTCGTATATGTTCTTTGGTT
TAGATTCTGTTAATCTTAGATCGAAGACGATTTTCTGGGTTTGATCGTTAGATATCATCTTAATTCTCGA
TTAGGGTTTCATAGATATCATCCGATTTGTTCAAATAATTTGAGTTTTGTCGAATAATTACTCTTCGATT
TGTGATTTCTATCTAGATCTGGTGTTAGTTTCTAGTTTGTGCGATCGAATTTGTCGATTAATCTGAGTTT
TTCTGATTAACAGACGCGTCCATGGTTGGGTACCAACAAATGGCTGGTGGACTTAACGATATCTTCGAAG
CTCAGAAGATTGAATGGCATGAGGATACTGGTGGATCTAGCATCCCCGGACTTGAGGTTCTTTTCCAAGG
ACCTCTCGAGCCTTATAAATGCCCTGAGTGTGGAAAATCTTTCTCTCAATCTGGAGATCTTAGGAGGCAC
CAAAGGACCCATACCGGTGAAAAACCTTATAAATGCCCTGAGTGTGGAAAATCATTCAGTAGGAGTGATC
ATCTTACCACCCATCAGAGGACCCATACTGGTGAAAAACCTTATAAATGCCCTGAGTGTGGAAAATCATT
CTCACAATCTTCATCTCTTGTTAGGCATCAGAGGACTCATACCGGAGAAAAACCTTATAAATGCCCTGAG
TGTGGAAAATCATTCTCAACATCTGGAAACCTTGTTAGGCACCAAAGGACCCATACTGGTGAAAAACCTT
ATAAATGCCCTGAGTGTGGAAAATCATTCTCTCAGAGAGCAAACCTTAGGGCTCATCAAAGGACACACAC
TGGAGAAAAACCTTATAAATGCCCTGAGTGTGGAAAATCTTTCTCTAGGAGTGATAAGCTCACCGAGCAT
CAAAGGACTCACACCGGACTCGAGGACTACAAAGACGATGACGACAAAGACTACAAAGACGATGACGACA
AAGACTACAAAGACGATGACGACAAAAAGCTTGATATCGCCATGGGGGGCGCGCCAAGCTATCAAACAAG
TTTGTACAAAAAAGCAGAAGGGCCGTCAAGGCCAGAAGGAGATATAACCATGTATCCGACTGGTCAACAG
ATTTCGTTTCAGACCACTCCGTTGAATGTTCAAGATCCAACAAGGATGATGAATTTGGATCAATCTTCAC
CAGTTGCAAGAAATGAAACTCAGAATGGAGGAGGCATTGCTCACGCTGAGTTTGCTATGTTCAATTCCAA
GAGGCTTGAATCTGATCTTGAAGCTATGGGTAACAAAATCAAACAGCATGAGGATAATCTCAAGTTTCTC
AAGTCTCAGAAAAACAAAATGGATGAAGCTATCGTCGACTTGCAAGTTCATATGAGTAAGCTTAACTCGT
CTCCTACTCCTAGAAGTGAAAACTCTGATAACAGTCTTCAGGGTGAAGATATCAATGCACAGATCCTTCG
CCACGAAAACTCAGCTGCTGGAGTTTTAAGTCTGGTTGAGACTCTTCATGGTGCTCAAGCTTCTCAGTTG
ATGTTGACAAAAGGTGTTGTTGGTGTTGTAGCGAAACTTGGGAAGGTCAATGATGAAAATCTCAGCCAGA
TTTTGTCGAATTATTTGGGGACTCGCTCAATGTTGGCAGTTGTATGCAGGAATTATGAAAGTGTTACGGC
TTTAGAGGCTTATGATAACCATGGCAACATTGATATAAATGCTGGCCTTCATTGCCTTGGCTCTTCGATT
GGAAGAGAGATTGGAGACAGTTTTGATGCCATCTGCCTTGAAAACCTGAGGCCGTATGTTGGTCAGCACA
TAGCTGATGATCTGCAAAGAAGGCTTGATCTTCTGAAACCAAAATTACCTAATGGTGAGTGTCCTCCCGG
GTTTCTCGGATTTGCAGTGAATATGATACAGATCGATCCAGCTTACTTGCTCTGTGTCACATCATATGGA
TATGGTCTTCGTGAGACCTTGTTCTACAATCTATTCTCTCGCCTTCAAGTTTACAAAACAAGGGCCGATA
TGATTAGTGCCCTCCCATGCATAAGTGATGGTGCGGTATCTTTGGATGGAGGAATCATCAGGAAAACGGG
GATCTTCAATCTTGGAAACCGTGATGAGGTGAACGTGAGATTTGCAAAGCCAACTGCTTCTCGCACGATG
GACAACTATAGTGAGGCGGAGAAGAAAATGAAAGAGCTGAAATGGAAAAAGGAGAAAACGCTGGAGGACA
TTAAGCGGGAGCAAGTGCTCCGTGAGCATGCCGTCTTCAACTTTGGCAAGAAGAAAGAAGAATTTGTTCG
ATGCTTGGCTCAGAGTTCATGCACTAATCAGCCAATGAACACACCCAGATGAGGCCTCATGGGCCCAGCT
TTCTTGTACAAAGTGGTTCGATAATTCTTAATTAACTAGTTCTAGAGCGGCCGCCACCGCGGTGGAGCTC
CTAGGTGAGTCTAGAGAGTTAATTAAGACCCGGGACTAGTCCCTAGAGTCCTGCTTTAATGAGATATGCG
AGACGCCTATGATCGCATGATATTTGCTTTCAATTCTGTTGTGCACGTTGTAAAAAACCTGAGCATGTGT
AGCTCAGATCCTTACCGCCGGTTTCGGTTCATTCTAATGAATATATCACCCGTTACTATCGTATTTTTAT
GAATAATATTCTCCGTTCAATTTACTGATTGTACCCTACTACTTATATGTACAATATTAAAATGAAAACA
ATATATTGTGCTGAATAGGTTTATAGCGACATCTATGATAGAGCGCCACAATAACAAACAATTGCGTTTT
ATTATTACAAATCCAATTTTAAAAAAAGCGGCAGAACCGGTCAAACCTAAAAGACTGATTACATAAATCT
TATTCAAATTTCAAAAGTGCCCCAGGGGCTAGTATCTACGACACACCGAGCGGCGAACTAATAACGCTCA
CTGAAGGGAACTCCGGTTCCCCGCCGGCGCGCATGGGTGAGATTCCTTGAAGTTGAGTATTGGCCGTCCG
CTCTACCGAAAGTTACGGGCACCATTCAACCCGGTCCAGCACGGCGGCCGGGTAACCGACTTGCTGCCCC
GAGAATTATGCAGCATTTTTTTGGTGTATGTGGGCCCCAAATGAAGTGCAGGTCAAACCTTGACAGTGAC
GACAAATCGTTGGGCGGGTCCAGGGCGAATTTTGCGACGAGCTCGAATTCGTAATCATGTCATAGCTGTT
TCCTGTGTGAAATTGTTATCCGCTCACAATTCCACACAACATACGAGCCGGAAGCATAAAGTGTAAAGCC
TGGGGTGCCTAATGAGTGAGCTAACTCACATTAATTGCGTTGCGCTCACTGCCCGCTTTCCAGTCGGGAA
ACCTGTCGTGCCAGCTGCATTAATGAATCGGCCAACGCGCGGGGAGAGGCGGTTTGCGTATTGGCTAGAG
CAGCTTGCCAACATGGTGGAGCACGACACTCTCGTCTACTCCAAGAATATCAAAGATACAGTCTCAGAAG
ACCAAAGGGCTATTGAGACTTTTCAACAAAGGGTAATATCGGGAAACCTCCTCGGATTCCATTGCCCAGC
TATCTGTCACTTCATCAAAAGGACAGTAGAAAAGGAAGGTGGCACCTACAAATGCCATCATTGCGATAAA
GGAAAGGCTATCGTTCAAGATGCCTCTGCCGACAGTGGTCCCAAAGATGGACCCCCACCCACGAGGAGCA
TCGTGGAAAAAGAAGACGTTCCAACCACGTCTTCAAAGCAAGTGGATTGATGTGAACATGGTGGAGCACG
ACACTCTCGTCTACTCCAAGAATATCAAAGATACAGTCTCAGAAGACCAAAGGGCTATTGAGACTTTTCA
ACAAAGGGTAATATCGGGAAACCTCCTCGGATTCCATTGCCCAGCTATCTGTCACTTCATCAAAAGGACA
GTAGAAAAGGAAGGTGGCACCTACAAATGCCATCATTGCGATAAAGGAAAGGCTATCGTTCAAGATGCCT
CTGCCGACAGTGGTCCCAAAGATGGACCCCCACCCACGAGGAGCATCGTGGAAAAAGAAGACGTTCCAAC
CACGTCTTCAAAGCAAGTGGATTGATGTGATATCTCCACTGACGTAAGGGATGACGCACAATCCCACTAT
CCTTCGCAAGACCCTTCCTCTATATAAGGAAGTTCATTTCATTTGGAGAGGACACGCTGAAATCACCAGT
CTCTCTCTACAAATCTATCTCTCTCGAGTCTACCATGAGCCCAGAACGACGCCCGGCCGACATCCGCCGT
GCCACCGAGGCGGACATGCCGGCGGTCTGCACCATCGTCAACCACTACATCGAGACAAGCACGGTCAACT
TCCGTACCGAGCCGCAGGAACCGCAGGAGTGGACGGACGACCTCGTCCGTCTGCGGGAGCGCTATCCCTG
GCTCGTCGCCGAGGTGGACGGCGAGGTCGCCGGCATCGCCTACGCGGGCCCCTGGAAGGCACGCAACGCC
TACGACTGGACGGCCGAGTCGACCGTGTACGTCTCCCCCCGCCACCAGCGGACGGGACTGGGCTCCACGC
TCTACACCCACCTGCTGAAGTCCCTGGAGGCACAGGGCTTCAAGAGCGTGGTCGCTGTCATCGGGCTGCC
CAACGACCCGAGCGTGCGCATGCACGAGGCGCTCGGATATGCCCCCCGCGGCATGCTGCGGGCGGCCGGC
TTCAAGCACGGGAACTGGCATGACGTGGGTTTCTGGCAGCTGGACTTCAGCCTGCCGGTACCGCCCCGTC
CGGTCCTGCCCGTCACCGAGATTTGACTCGAGTTTCTCCATAATAATGTGTGAGTAGTTCCCAGATAAGG
GAATTAGGGTTCCTATAGGGTTTCGCTCATGTGTTGAGCATATAAGAAACCCTTAGTATGTATTTGTATT
TGTAAAATACTTCTATCAATAAAATTTCTAATTCCTAAAACCAAAATCCAGTACTAAAATCCAGATCCCC
CGAATTAATTCGGCGTTAATTCAGTACATTAAAAACGTCCGCAATGTGTTATTAAGTTGTCTAAGCGTCA
ATTTGTTTACACCACAATATATCCTGCCACCAGCCAGCCAACAGCTCCCCGACCGGCAGCTCGGCACAAA
ATCACCACTCGATACAGGCAGCCCATCAGTCCGGGACGGCGTCAGCGGGAGAGCCGTTGTAAGGCGGCAG
ACTTTGCTCATGTTACCGATGCTATTCGGAAGAACGGCAACTAAGCTGCCGGGTTTGAAACACGGATGAT
CTCGCGGAGGGTAGCATGTTGATTGTAACGATGACAGAGCGTTGCTGCCTGTGATCACCGCGGTTTCAAA
ATCGGCTCCGTCGATACTATGTTATACGCCAACTTTGAAAACAACTTTGAAAAAGCTGTTTTCTGGTATT
TAAGGTTTTAGAATGCAAGGAACAGTGAATTGGAGTTCGTCTTGTTATAATTAGCTTCTTGGGGTATCTT
TAAATACTGTAGAAAAGAGGAAGGAAATAATAAATGGCTAAAATGAGAATATCACCGGAATTGAAAAAAC
TGATCGAAAAATACCGCTGCGTAAAAGATACGGAAGGAATGTCTCCTGCTAAGGTATATAAGCTGGTGGG
AGAAAATGAAAACCTATATTTAAAAATGACGGACAGCCGGTATAAAGGGACCACCTATGATGTGGAACGG
GAAAAGGACATGATGCTATGGCTGGAAGGAAAGCTGCCTGTTCCAAAGGTCCTGCACTTTGAACGGCATG
ATGGCTGGAGCAATCTGCTCATGAGTGAGGCCGATGGCGTCCTTTGCTCGGAAGAGTATGAAGATGAACA
AAGCCCTGAAAAGATTATCGAGCTGTATGCGGAGTGCATCAGGCTCTTTCACTCCATCGACATATCGGAT
TGTCCCTATACGAATAGCTTAGACAGCCGCTTAGCCGAATTGGATTACTTACTGAATAACGATCTGGCCG
ATGTGGATTGCGAAAACTGGGAAGAAGACACTCCATTTAAAGATCCGCGCGAGCTGTATGATTTTTTAAA
GACGGAAAAGCCCGAAGAGGAACTTGTCTTTTCCCACGGCGACCTGGGAGACAGCAACATCTTTGTGAAA
GATGGCAAAGTAAGTGGCTTTATTGATCTTGGGAGAAGCGGCAGGGCGGACAAGTGGTATGACATTGCCT
TCTGCGTCCGGTCGATCAGGGAGGATATCGGGGAAGAACAGTATGTCGAGCTATTTTTTGACTTACTGGG
GATCAAGCCTGATTGGGAGAAAATAAAATATTATATTTTACTGGATGAATTGTTTTAGTACCTAGAATGC
ATGACCAAAATCCCTTAACGTGAGTTTTCGTTCCACTGAGCGTCAGACCCCGTAGAAAAGATCAAAGGAT
CTTC
